>Addgene plasmid #182853 | myr-palm-mEYFP-(L)-mCherry2-(L)-mEGFP | addgene full sequence | sequence record 360046 | Addgene NGS Result
GACGGATCGGGAGATCTCCCGATCCCCTATGGTGCACTCTCAGTACAATCTGCTCTGATGCCGCATAGTT
AAGCCAGTATCTGCTCCCTGCTTGTGTGTTGGAGGTCGCTGAGTAGTGCGCGAGCAAAATTTAAGCTACA
ACAAGGCAAGGCTTGACCGACAATTGCATGAAGAATCTGCTTAGGGTTAGGCGTTTTGCGCTGCTTCGCG
ATGTACGGGCCAGATATACGCGTTGACATTGATTATTGACTAGTTATTAATAGTAATCAATTACGGGGTC
ATTAGTTCATAGCCCATATATGGAGTTCCGCGTTACATAACTTACGGTAAATGGCCCGCCTGGCTGACCG
CCCAACGACCCCCGCCCATTGACGTCAATAATGACGTATGTTCCCATAGTAACGCCAATAGGGACTTTCC
ATTGACGTCAATGGGTGGAGTATTTACGGTAAACTGCCCACTTGGCAGTACATCAAGTGTATCATATGCC
AAGTACGCCCCCTATTGACGTCAATGACGGTAAATGGCCCGCCTGGCATTATGCCCAGTACATGACCTTA
TGGGACTTTCCTACTTGGCAGTACATCTACGTATTAGTCATCGCTATTACCATGGTGATGCGGTTTTGGC
AGTACATCAATGGGCGTGGATAGCGGTTTGACTCACGGGGATTTCCAAGTCTCCACCCCATTGACGTCAA
TGGGAGTTTGTTTTGGCACCAAAATCAACGGGACTTTCCAAAATGTCGTAACAACTCCGCCCCATTGACG
CAAATGGGCGGTAGGCGTGTACGGTGGGAGGTCTATATAAGCAGAGCTCTCTGGCTAACTAGAGAACCCA
CTGCTTACTGGCTTATCGAAATTAATACGACTCACTATAGGGAGACCCAAGCTGGCTAGCATGGGATGTA
TTAAATCAAAAAGGAAAGACAATCTCAATGACGATGAACCGGTCGCCACCATGGTGAGCAAGGGCGAGGA
GCTGTTCACCGGGGTGGTGCCCATCCTGGTCGAGCTGGACGGCGACGTAAACGGCCACAAGTTCAGCGTG
TCCGGCGAGGGCGAGGGCGATGCCACCTACGGCAAGCTGACCCTGAAGTTCATCTGCACCACCGGCAAGC
TGCCCGTGCCCTGGCCCACCCTCGTGACCACCTTCGGCTACGGCCTGCAGTGCTTCGCCCGCTACCCCGA
CCACATGAAGCAGCACGACTTCTTCAAGTCCGCCATGCCCGAAGGCTACGTCCAGGAGCGCACCATCTTC
TTCAAGGACGACGGCAACTACAAGACCCGCGCCGAGGTGAAGTTCGAGGGCGACACCCTGGTGAACCGCA
TCGAGCTGAAGGGCATCGACTTCAAGGAGGACGGCAACATCCTGGGGCACAAGCTGGAGTACAACTACAA
CAGCCACAACGTCTATATCATGGCCGACAAGCAGAAGAACGGCATCAAGGTGAACTTCAAGATCCGCCAC
AACATCGAGGACGGCAGCGTGCAGCTCGCCGACCACTACCAGCAGAACACCCCCATCGGCGACGGCCCCG
TGCTGCTGCCCGACAACCACTACCTGAGCTACCAGTCCAAACTGAGCAAAGACCCCAACGAGAAGCGCGA
TCACATGGTCCTGCTGGAGTTCGTGACCGCCGCCGGGATCACTCTCGGCATGGACGAGCTGTACAAGCCG
CCTGCCGCTGCACCACCGGTCTTAAGCATGGTGAGCAAGGGCGAGGAGGATAACATGGCCATCATCAAGG
AGTTCATGCGCTTCAAGGTGCACATGGAGGGCTCCGTGAACGGCCACGAGTTCGAGATCGAGGGCGAGGG
CGAGGGCCGCCCCTACGAGGGCACCCAGACCGCCAAGCTGAAGGTGACCAAGGGTGGCCCCCTGCCCTTC
GCCTGGGACATCCTGTCCCCTCAGTTCATGTACGGCTCCAAGGCCTACGTGAAGCACCCCGCCGACATCC
CCGACTACTTGAAGCTGTCCTTCCCCGAGGGCTTCAATTGGGAGCGCGTGATGAACTTCGAGGACGGCGG
CGTGGTGACCGTGACCCAGGACTCCTCCCTGCAGGACGGCGAGTTCATCTACAAGGTGAAGCTGCGCGGC
ACCAACTTCCCCTCCGACGGCCCCGTAATGCAGTGTCGTACCATGGGCTGGGAGGCCTCCACTGAGCGGA
TGTACCCCGAGGACGGCGCCCTGAAGGGCGAGATCAAGCAGAGGCTGAAGCTGAAGGACGGCGGCCACTA
CGACGCTGAGGTCAAGACCACCTACAAGGCCAAGAAGCCCGTGCAGCTGCCCGGCGCCTACAACGTCGAC
ATCAAGTTGGACATCCTTTCCCACAACGAGGACTACACCATCGTGGAACAGTACGAACGCGCCGAGGGCC
GCCACTCCACCGGCGGCATGGACGAGCTGTACAAGCCGCCTGCCGCTGCACCACCGGTGGTACCCATGGT
GAGCAAGGGCGAGGAGCTGTTCACCGGGGTGGTGCCCATCCTGGTCGAGCTGGACGGCGACGTAAACGGC
CACAAGTTCAGCGTGTCCGGCGAGGGCGAGGGCGATGCCACCTACGGCAAGCTGACCCTGAAGTTCATCT
GCACCACCGGCAAGCTGCCCGTGCCCTGGCCCACCCTCGTGACCACCCTGACCTACGGCGTGCAGTGCTT
CAGCCGCTACCCCGACCACATGAAGCAGCACGACTTCTTCAAGTCCGCCATGCCCGAAGGCTACGTCCAG
GAGCGCACCATCTTCTTCAAGGACGACGGCAACTACAAGACCCGCGCCGAGGTGAAGTTCGAGGGCGACA
CCCTGGTGAACCGCATCGAGCTGAAGGGCATCGACTTCAAGGAGGACGGCAACATCCTGGGGCACAAGCT
GGAGTACAACTACAACAGCCACAACGTCTATATCATGGCCGACAAGCAGAAGAACGGCATCAAGGTGAAC
TTCAAGATCCGCCACAACATCGAGGACGGCAGCGTGCAGCTCGCCGACCACTACCAGCAGAACACCCCCA
TCGGCGACGGCCCCGTGCTGCTGCCCGACAACCACTACCTGAGCACCCAGTCCAAGCTGAGCAAAGACCC
CAACGAGAAGCGCGATCACATGGTCCTGCTGGAGTTCGTGACCGCCGCCGGGATCACTCTCGGCATGGAC
GAGCTGTACAAGCCGCCTGCCGCTGCACCACCGGTGGATCCACTAGTCCAGTGTGGTGGAATTCTGCAGA
TATCCAGCACAGTGGCGGCCGCTCGAGTCTAGAGGGCCCGTTTAAACCCGCTGATCAGCCTCGACTGTGC
CTTCTAGTTGCCAGCCATCTGTTGTTTGCCCCTCCCCCGTGCCTTCCTTGACCCTGGAAGGTGCCACTCC
CACTGTCCTTTCCTAATAAAATGAGGAAATTGCATCGCATTGTCTGAGTAGGTGTCATTCTATTCTGGGG
GGTGGGGTGGGGCAGGACAGCAAGGGGGAGGATTGGGAAGACAATAGCAGGCATGCTGGGGATGCGGTGG
GCTCTATGGCTTCTGAGGCGGAAAGAACCAGCTGGGGCTCTAGGGGGTATCCCC
[124 nt withheld, positions 3555-3678]
C
[91 nt withheld, positions 3680-3770]
A
[49 nt withheld, positions 3772-3820]
CCTTTGACGTTGGAGTCCACGTTCTTT
[37 nt withheld, positions 3848-3884]
ACCCTATCTCGGTCTATTCTTTTGATTTATAAGGGATTTTGCCGATTTCGGCCTATTGGTTAAAAAATGA
GCTGATTTAACAAAAATTTAACGCGAATTAATTCTGTGGAATGTGTGTCAGTTAGGGTGTGGAAAGTCCC
CAGGCTCCCCAGCAGGCAGAAGTATGCAAAGCATGCATCTCAATTAGTCAGCAACCAGGTGTGGAAAGTC
CCCAGGCTCCCCAGCAGGCAGAAGTATGCAAAGCATGCATCTCAATTAGTCAGCAACCATAGTCCCGCCC
CTAACTCCGCCCATCCCGCCCCTAACTCCGCCCAGTTCCGCCCATTCTCCGCCCCATGGCTGACTAATTT
TTTTTATTTATGCAGAGGCCGAGGCCGCCTCTGCCTCTGAGCTATTCCAGAAGTAGTGAGGAGGCTTTTT
TGGAGGCCTAGGCTTTTGCAAAAAGCTCCCGGGAGCTTGTATATCCATTTTCGGATCTGATCAAGAGACA
GGATGAGGATCGTTTCGCATGATTGAACAAGATGGATTGCACGCAGGTTCTCCGGCCGCTTGGGTGGAGA
GGCTATTCGGCTATGACTGGGCACAACAGACAATCGGCTGCTCTGATGCCGCCGTGTTCCGGCTGTCAGC
GCAGGGGCGCCCGGTTCTTTTTGTCAAGACCGACCTGTCCGGTGCCCTGAATGAACTGCAGGACGAGGCA
GCGCGGCTATCGTGGCTGGCCACGACGGGCGTTCCTTGCGCAGCTGTGCTCGACGTTGTCACTGAAGCGG
GAAGGGACTGGCTGCTATTGGGCGAAGTGCCGGGGCAGGATCTCCTGTCATCTCACCTTGCTCCTGCCGA
GAAAGTATCCATCATGGCTGATGCAATGCGGCGGCTGCATACGCTTGATCCGGCTACCTGCCCATTCGAC
CACCAAGCGAAACATCGCATCGAGCGAGCACGTACTCGGATGGAAGCCGGTCTTGTCGATCAGGATGATC
TGGACGAAGAGCATCAGGGGCTCGCGCCAGCCGAACTGTTCGCCAGGCTCAAGGCGCGCATGCCCGACGG
CGAGGATCTCGTCGTGACCCATGGCGATGCCTGCTTGCCGAATATCATGGTGGAAAATGGCCGCTTTTCT
GGATTCATCGACTGTGGCCGGCTGGGTGTGGCGGACCGCTATCAGGACATAGCGTTGGCTACCCGTGATA
TTGCTGAAGAGCTTGGCGGCGAATGGGCTGACCGCTTCCTCGTGCTTTACGGTATCGCCGCTCCCGATTC
GCAGCGCATCGCCTTCTATCGCCTTCTTGACGAGTTCTTCTGAGCGGGACTCTGGGGTTCGAAATGACCG
ACCAAGCGACGCCCAACCTGCCATCACGAGATTTCGATTCCACCGCCGCCTTCTATGAAAGGTTGGGCTT
CGGAATCGTTTTCCGGGACGCCGGCTGGATGATCCTCCAGCGCGGGGATCTCATGCTGGAGTTCTTCGCC
CACCCCAACTTGTTTATTGCAGCTTATAATGGTTACAAATAAAGCAATAGCATCACAAATTTCACAAATA
AAGCATTTTTTTCACTGCATTCTAGTTGTGGTTTGTCCAAACTCATCAATGTATCTTATCATGTCTGTAT
ACCGTCGACCTCTAGCTAGAGCTTGGCGTAATCATGGTCATAGCTGTTTCCTGTGTGAAATTGTTATCCG
CTCACAATTCCACACAACATACGAGCCGGAAGCATAAAGTGTAAAGCCTGGGGTGCCTAATGAGTGAGCT
AACTCACATTAATTGCGTTGCGCTCACTGCCCGCTTTCCAGTCGGGAAACCTGTCGTGCCAGCTGCATTA
ATGAATCGGCCAACGCGCGGGGAGAGGCGGTTTGCGTATTGGGCGCTCTTCCGCTTCCTCGCTCACTGAC
TCGCTGCGCTCGGTCGTTCGGCTGCGGCGAGCGGTATCAGCTCACTCAAAGGCGGTAATACGGTTATCCA
CAGAATCAGGGGATAACGCAGGAAAGAACATGTGAGCAAAAGGCCAGCAAAAGGCCAGGAACCGTAAAAA
GGCCGCGTTGCTGGCGTTTTTCCATAGGCTCCGCCCCCCTGACGAGCATCACAAAAATCGACGCTCAAGT
CAGAGGTGGCGAAACCCGACAGGACTATAAAGATACCAGGCGTTTCCCCCTGGAAGCTCCCTCGTGCGCT
CTCCTGTTCCGACCCTGCCGCTTACCGGATACCTGTCCGCCTTTCTCCCTTCGGGAAGCGTGGCGCTTTC
TCATAGCTCACGCTGTAGGTATCTCAGTTCGGTGTAGGTCGTTCGCTCCAAGCTGGGCTGTGTGCACGAA
CCCCCCGTTCAGCCCGACCGCTGCGCCTTATCCGGTAACTATCGTCTTGAGTCCAACCCGGTAAGACACG
ACTTATCGCCACTGGCAGCAGCCACTGGTAACAGGATTAGCAGAGCGAGGTATGTAGGCGGTGCTACAGA
GTTCTTGAAGTGGTGGCCTAACTACGGCTACACTAGAAGAACAGTATTTGGTATCTGCGCTCTGCTGAAG
CCAGTTACCTTCGGAAAAAGAGTTGGTAGCTCTTGATCCGGCAAACAAACCACCGCTGGTAGCGGTGGTT
TTTTTGTTTGCAAGCAGCAGATTACGCGCAGAAAAAAAGGATCTCAAGAAGATCCTTTGATCTTTTCTAC
GGGGTCTGACGCTCAGTGGAACGAAAACTCACGTTAAGGGATTTTGGTCATGAGATTATCAAAAAGGATC
TTCACCTAGATCCTTTTAAATTAAAAATGAAGTTTTAAATCAATCTAAAGTATATATGAGTAAACTTGGT
CTGACAGTTACCAATGCTTAATCAGTGAGGCACCTATCTCAGCGATCTGTCTATTTCGTTCATCCATAGT
TGCCTGACTCCCCGTCGTGTAGATAACTACGATACGGGAGGGCTTACCATCTGGCCCCAGTGCTGCAATG
ATACCGCGAGACCCACGCTCACCGGCTCCAGATTTATCAGCAATAAACCAGCCAGCCGGAAGGGCCGAGC
GCAGAAGTGGTCCTGCAACTTTATCCGCCTCCATCCAGTCTATTAATTGTTGCCGGGAAGCTAGAGTAAG
TAGTTCGCCAGTTAATAGTTTGCGCAACGTTGTTGCCATTGCTACAGGCATCGTGGTGTCACGCTCGTCG
TTTGGTATGGCTTCATTCAGCTCCGGTTCCCAACGATCAAGGCGAGTTACATGATCCCCCATGTTGTGCA
AAAAAGCGGTTAGCTCCTTCGGTCCTCCGATCGTTGTCAGAAGTAAGTTGGCCGCAGTGTTATCACTCAT
GGTTATGGCAGCACTGCATAATTCTCTTACTGTCATGCCATCCGTAAGATGCTTTTCTGTGACTGGTGAG
TACTCAACCAAGTCATTCTGAGAATAGTGTATGCGGCGACCGAGTTGCTCTTGCCCGGCGTCAATACGGG
ATAATACCGCGCCACATAGCAGAACTTTAAAAGTGCTCATCATTGGAAAACGTTCTTCGGGGCGAAAACT
CTCAAGGATCTTACCGCTGTTGAGATCCAGTTCGATGTAACCCACTCGTGCACCCAACTGATCTTCAGCA
TCTTTTACTTTCACCAGCGTTTCTGGGTGAGCAAAAACAGGAAGGCAAAATGCCGCAAAAAAGGGAATAA
GGGCGACACGGAAATGTTGAATACTCATACTCTTCCTTTTTCAATATTATTGAAGCATTTATCAGGGTTA
TTGTCTCATGAGCGGATACATATTTGAATGTATTTAGAAAAATAAACAAATAGGGGTTCCGCGCACATTT
CCCCGAAAAGTGCCACCTGACGTC
Features (pLannotate 1.2.2; 22 found; start..end, strand, type, name):
     28..80      -  misc_feature   bom (fragment): basis of mobility region from pBR322
    235..614     +  enhancer       CMV enhancer: human cytomegalovirus immediate early enhancer
    615..818     +  promoter       CMV promoter: human cytomegalovirus (CMV) immediate early promoter
    814..847     +  LTR            5' LTR (truncated) (fragment): truncated 5' long terminal repeat (LTR) from HIV-1
    863..881     +  promoter       T7 promoter: promoter for bacteriophage T7 RNA polymerase
    961..1677    +  CDS            mEYFP: mEYFP is a basic (constitutively fluorescent) yellow fluorescent protein published in 2002, derived from Aequorea victoria. It is reported to be a very rapidly-maturing monomer.
   1708..2415    +  CDS            mCherry2: mCherry2 is a basic (constitutively fluorescent) red fluorescent protein published in 2017, derived from Discosoma sp.. It has very low acid sensitivity.
   2446..3162    +  CDS            mEGFP: mEGFP is a basic (constitutively fluorescent) green fluorescent protein published in 2002, derived from Aequorea victoria. It has moderate acid sensitivity.
   3285..3509    +  polyA_signal   bGH poly(A) signal: bovine growth hormone polyadenylation signal
   3513..3534    +  promoter       SV40 promoter (fragment): SV40 enhancer and early promoter
   3555..3983    +  rep_origin     f1 ori (sequence partly withheld): f1 bacteriophage origin of replication; arrow indicates direction of (+) strand synthesis
   3997..4326    +  promoter       SV40 promoter: SV40 enhancer and early promoter
   4393..5184    +  CDS            neo: KKA2_KLEPN - Also known as kan, nptII. Experimental evidence at protein level: Swiss-Prot protein existence level 1. Resistance to kanamycin, neomycin, paromomycin, ribostamycin, butirosin and gentamicin B. From Klebsiella pneumoniae.
   5208..5366    +  CDS            ble (fragment): BLE_KLEPN - Experimental evidence at protein level: Swiss-Prot protein existence level 1. Binding protein with a strong affinity to the bleomycin family of antibiotics. Binds to CL990; an antimitotic-antibiotic compound. From Klebsiella pneumoniae.
   5361..5482    +  polyA_signal   SV40 poly(A) signal: SV40 polyadenylation signal
   5555..5571    -  protein_bind   lac operator: The lac repressor binds to the lac operator to inhibit transcription in E. coli. This inhibition can be relieved by adding lactose or isopropyl-β-D-thiogalactopyranoside (IPTG). lac repressor encoded by lacI
   5579..5609    -  promoter       lac promoter: promoter for the E. coli lac operon
   5624..5645    -  protein_bind   CAP binding site: CAP binding activates transcription in the presence of cAMP. E. coli catabolite activator protein
   5658..5750    -  CDS            lacI (fragment): lac repressor; lacI; The lac repressor binds to the lac operator to inhibit transcription in E. coli. This inhibition can be relieved by adding lactose or isopropyl-β-D-thiogalactopyranoside (IPTG).
   5933..6521    -  rep_origin     ori: high-copy-number ColE1/pMB1/pBR322/pUC origin of replication
   6692..7552    -  CDS            AmpR: β-lactamase; bla; confers resistance to ampicillin, carbenicillin, and related antibiotics
   7553..7657    -  promoter       AmpR promoter: bla
