[The description below was written by a language model from this plasmid's Addgene catalogue record and pLannotate feature annotations shown in this document.]
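Description:
myr-palm-mEYFP-(L)-mCherry2-(L)-mEGFP is a mammalian expression plasmid of about 7.7 kb built on the pcDNA3.1+ backbone. It is propagated in E. coli through a high-copy ColE1/pUC-type origin and selected with ampicillin via the β-lactamase gene and its own promoter. The backbone also carries an f1 phage origin and a neomycin/kanamycin phosphotransferase gene placed between an SV40 early promoter and an SV40 polyadenylation signal, which would permit G418 selection of transfected mammalian cells. Several short automated annotations (a bom fragment, an HIV-1 LTR fragment, ble and lacI fragments, lac promoter/operator elements) appear to be backbone remnants or partial matches rather than functional parts of the design.

The payload is a single open reading frame driven by the CMV immediate-early enhancer and promoter and terminated by the bovine growth hormone poly(A) signal, with a T7 promoter sitting upstream of the coding region. Three monomeric fluorescent proteins are annotated in tandem on the same strand: yellow mEYFP, red mCherry2 and green mEGFP. They are separated by short gaps that correspond to the linkers indicated by "(L)" in the name. The myristoylation-palmitoylation signal named in the record is not annotated separately, but presumably lies in the short stretch just upstream of mEYFP; such a lipidation motif anchors the fusion to the inner leaflet of the plasma membrane. The result is a membrane-bound "hetero-trimer" in which three spectrally distinct fluorophores are linked at fixed 1:1:1 stoichiometry. The associated work concerns multicolor fluorescence fluctuation spectroscopy with spectral detection in living cells, which suggests use as a cross-correlation control for three-species measurements at the membrane.
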