Addgene plasmid #182853: myr-palm-mEYFP-(L)-mCherry2-(L)-mEGFP
Purpose: Hetero-trimer expression vector with plasma membrane localization signal
Depositing lab: Salvatore Chiantia. Depositing organization: Universitaet Potsdam. Publication: Multicolor fluorescence fluctuation spectroscopy in living cells via spectral detection. Dunsing V, Petrich A, Chiantia S. Elife. 2021 Sep 8;10. pii: 69687. doi: 10.7554/eLife.69687. PubMed 34494547.
Backbone
  Vector backbone: pcDNA3.1+
  Vector type: Mammalian Expression
Growth in bacteria
  Bacterial resistance: Ampicillin, 100 μg/mL
  Growth temperature: 37°C
  Growth strain: DH5alpha
  Copy number: High Copy
Gene/Insert
  Gene/Insert name: myr-palm-mEYFP-mCherry2-mEGFP
  Species: Other
  Cloning method: Restriction Enzyme; 5′ cloning site Unknown (unknown if destroyed); 3′ cloning site Unknown (unknown if destroyed)
Terms and licenses: Academic/Nonprofit Terms; Industry Terms: Not Available to Industry
How to cite: myr-palm-mEYFP-(L)-mCherry2-(L)-mEGFP was a gift from Salvatore Chiantia (Addgene plasmid # 182853 ; http://n2t.net/addgene:182853 ; RRID:Addgene_182853)
